>Addgene plasmid #211106 | pBiT3.1-C_BTRC:1-605 | addgene full sequence | sequence record 425942 | Addgene NGS Result
AAGACGCGTTAATTAAGACGTCGGCAGTGAAAAAAATGCTTTATTTGTGAAATTTGTGATGCTATTGCTT
TATTTGTAACCATTATAAGCTGCAATAAACAAGTTAACAACAACAATTGCATTCATTTTATGTTTCAGGT
TCAGGGGGAGGTGTGGGAGGTTTTTTAAAGCAAGTAAAACCTCTACAAATGTGGTATGGCTGATTATGAT
CCGCGGCCGCAATACGTCGACGTTATCAGCTGACTTCGTACGAGAGCCTAGGATTATGGCGCGCCACTAG
TTATTAATAGTAATCAATTACGGGGTCATTAGTTCATAGCCCATATATGGAGTTCCGCGTTACATAACTT
ACGGTAAATGGCCCGCCTGGCTGACCGCCCAACGACCCCCGCCCATTGACGTCAATAATGACGTATGTTC
CCATAGTAACGCCAATAGGGACTTTCCATTGACGTCAATGGGTGGAGTATTTACGGTAAACTGCCCACTT
GGCAGTACATCAAGTGTATCATATGCCAAGTCCGCCCCCTATTGACGTCAATGACGGTAAATGGCCCGCC
TGGCATTATGCCCAGTACATGACCTTACGGGACTTTCCTACTTGGCAGTACATCTACGTATTAGTCATCG
CTATTACCATGGTGATGCGGTTTTGGCAGTACACCAATGGGCGTGGATAGCGGTTTGACTCACGGGGATT
TCCAAGTCTCCACCCCATTGACGTCAATGGGAGTTTGTTTTGGCACCAAAATCAACGGGACTTTCCAAAA
TGTCGTAATAACCCCGCCCCGTTGACGCAAATGGGCGGTAGGCGTGTACGGTGGGAGGTCTATATAAGCA
GAGCTGGTTTAGTGAACCGTCAGATCACTAGAATCTTTATTGCGGTAGTTTATCACAGTTAAATTGCTAA
CGCAGTCAGTGCTTCTGACACAACAGTCTCGAACTTAAGCTGCAGAAGTTGGTCGTGAGGCACTGGGCAG
GTAAGTATCAAGGTTACAAGACAGGTTTAAGGAGACCAATAGAAACTGGGCTTGTCGAGACAGAGAAGAC
TCTTGCGTTTCTGATAGGCACCTATTGGTCTTACTGACATCCACTTTGCCTTTCTCTCCACAGGTGTCCA
CTCCCAGTTCAATTACAGCTCTTAAGGCTAGAGTATTAATACGACTCACTATAGGGGCGATCGCAACAAG
CTTCGGGAAGATCTGGAGCTAGCGGCGGGGGATCCGGTGGGAATTCGACACCATGGACCCGGCCGAGGCG
GTGCTGCAAGAGAAGGCACTCAAGTTTATGTGCTCTATGCCCAGGTCTCTGTGGCTGGGCTGCTCCAGCC
TGGCGGACAGCATGCCTTCGCTGCGATGCCTGTATAACCCAGGGACTGGCGCACTCACAGCTTTCCAGAA
TTCCTCAGAGAGAGAAGACTGTAATAATGGCGAACCCCCTAGGAAGATAATACCAGAGAAGAATTCACTT
AGACAGACATACAACAGCTGTGCCAGACTCTGCTTAAACCAAGAAACAGTATGTTTAGCAAGCACTGCTA
TGAAGACTGAGAATTGTGTGGCCAAAACAAAACTTGCCAATGGCACTTCCAGTATGATTGTGCCCAAGCA
ACGGAAACTCTCAGCAAGCTATGAAAAGGAAAAGGAACTGTGTGTCAAATACTTTGAGCAGTGGTCAGAG
TCAGATCAAGTGGAATTTGTGGAACATCTTATATCCCAAATGTGTCATTACCAACATGGGCACATAAACT
CGTATCTTAAACCTATGTTGCAGAGAGATTTCATAACTGCTCTGCCAGCTCGGGGATTGGATCATATTGC
TGAGAACATTCTGTCATACCTGGATGCCAAATCACTATGTGCTGCTGAACTTGTGTGCAAGGAATGGTAC
CGAGTGACCTCTGATGGCATGCTGTGGAAGAAGCTTATCGAGAGAATGGTCAGGACAGATTCTCTGTGGA
GAGGCCTGGCAGAACGAAGAGGATGGGGACAGTATTTATTCAAAAACAAACCTCCTGACGGGAATGCTCC
TCCCAACTCTTTTTATAGAGCACTTTATCCTAAAATTATACAAGACATTGAGACAATAGAATCTAATTGG
AGATGTGGAAGACATAGTTTACAGAGAATTCACTGCCGAAGTGAAACAAGCAAAGGAGTTTACTGTTTAC
AGTATGATGATCAGAAAATAGTAAGCGGCCTTCGAGACAACACAATCAAGATCTGGGATAAAAACACATT
GGAATGCAAGCGAATTCTCACAGGCCATACAGGTTCAGTCCTCTGTCTCCAGTATGATGAGAGAGTGATC
ATAACAGGATCATCGGATTCCACGGTCAGAGTGTGGGATGTAAATACAGGTGAAATGCTAAACACGTTGA
TTCACCATTGTGAAGCAGTTCTGCACTTGCGTTTCAATAATGGCATGATGGTGACCTGCTCCAAAGATCG
TTCCATTGCTGTATGGGATATGGCCTCCCCAACTGACATTACCCTCCGGAGGGTGCTGGTCGGACACCGA
GCTGCTGTCAATGTTGTAGACTTTGATGACAAGTACATTGTTTCTGCATCTGGGGATAGAACTATAAAGG
TATGGAACACAAGTACTTGTGAATTTGTAAGGACCTTAAATGGACACAAACGAGGCATTGCCTGTTTGCA
GTACAGGGACAGGCTGGTAGTGAGTGGCTCATCTGACAACACTATCAGATTATGGGACATAGAATGTGGT
GCATGTTTACGAGTGTTAGAAGGCCATGAGGAATTGGTGCGTTGTATTCGATTTGATAACAAGAGGATAG
TCAGTGGGGCCTATGATGGAAAAATTAAAGTGTGGGATCTTGTGGCTGCTTTGGACCCCCGTGCTCCTGC
AGGGACACTCTGTCTACGGACCCTTGTGGAGCATTCCGGAAGAGTTTTTCGACTACAGTTTGATGAATTC
CAGATTGTCAGTAGTTCACATGATGACACAATCCTCATCTGGGACTTCCTAAATGATCCAGCTGCCCAAG
CTGAACCCCCCCGTTCCCCTTCTCGAACATACACCTACATCTCCAGAGGCTCGAGCGGTGGGAGCTCCGG
TGTGAGCGGCTGGCGGCTGTTCAAGAAGATTAGCTAAGTTTAAACGGCCGCGACTCTAGACTGCAGGCAT
GCAAGCTGATTTGGCTGCTGCCACCGCTGAGCAAGGCCGCTTCGAGCAGACATGATAAGATACATTGATG
AGTTTGGACAAACCACAACTAGAATGCAGTGAAAAAAATGCTTTATTTGTGAAATTTGTGATGCTATTGC
TTTATTTGTAACCATTATAAGCTGCAATAAACAAGTTAACAACAACAATTGCATTCATTTTATGTTTCAG
GTTCAGGGGGAGATGTGGGAGGTTTTTTTAAGCAAGTAAAACCTCTACAAATGTGGTAAAATCTTAATTA
AGACTTCTAATATAACTTCGTATAGCATACATTATACGAAGTTATGGTTCCACTGTTGACAATTAATCAT
CGGCATAGTATATCGGCATAGTATAATACGACAAGGTGAGGAACTAAACCCAGGAGGCAGATCATGATTG
AACAAGATGGATTGCACGCAGGTTCTCCGGCCGCTTGGGTGGAGAGGCTATTCGGCTATGACTGGGCACA
ACAGACAATCGGCTGCTCTGATGCCGCCGTGTTCCGGCTGTCAGCGCAGGGGCGCCCGGTTCTTTTTGTC
AAGACCGACCTGTCCGGTGCCCTGAATGAACTGCAGGACGAGGCAGCGCGGCTATCGTGGCTGGCCACGA
CGGGCGTTCCTTGCGCAGCTGTGCTCGACGTTGTCACTGAAGCGGGAAGGGACTGGCTGCTATTGGGCGA
AGTGCCGGGGCAGGATCTCCTGTCATCTCACCTTGCTCCTGCCGAGAAAGTATCCATCATGGCTGATGCA
ATGCGGCGGCTGCATACGCTTGATCCGGCTACCTGCCCATTCGACCACCAAGCGAAACATCGCATCGAGC
GAGCACGTACTCGGATGGAAGCCGGTCTTGTCGATCAGGATGATCTGGACGAAGAGCATCAGGGGCTCGC
GCCAGCCGAACTGTTCGCCAGGCTCAAGGCGCGCATGCCCGACGGCGAGGATCTCGTCGTGACCCATGGC
GATGCCTGCTTGCCGAATATCATGGTGGAAAATGGCCGCTTTTCTGGATTCATCGACTGTGGCCGGCTGG
GTGTGGCGGACCGCTATCAGGACATAGCGTTGGCTACCCGTGATATTGCTGAAGAGCTTGGCGGCGAATG
GGCTGACCGCTTCCTCGTGCTTTACGGTATCGCCGCTCCCGATTCGCAGCGCATCGCCTTCTATCGCCTT
CTTGACGAGTTCTTCTGATTCGAAATGACCGACCAAGCGACGCCCAACCGGTATCAGCTCACTCAAAGGC
GGTAATACGGTTATCCACAGAATCAGGGGATAACGCAGGAAAGAACATGTGAGCAAAAGGCCAGCAAAAG
GCCAGGAACCGTAAAAAGGCCGCGTTGCTGGCGTTTTTCCATAGGCTCCGCCCCCCTGACGAGCATCACA
AAAATCGACGCTCAAGTCAGAGGTGGCGAAACCCGACAGGACTATAAAGATACCAGGCGTTTCCCCCTGG
AAGCTCCCTCGTGCGCTCTCCTGTTCCGACCCTGCCGCTTACCGGATACCTGTCCGCCTTTCTCCCTTCG
GGAAGCGTGGCGCTTTCTCATAGCTCACGCTGTAGGTATCTCAGTTCGGTGTAGGTCGTTCGCTCCAAGC
TGGGCTGTGTGCACGAACCCCCCGTTCAGCCCGACCGCTGCGCCTTATCCGGTAACTATCGTCTTGAGTC
CAACCCGGTAAGACACGACTTATCGCCACTGGCAGCAGCCACTGGTAACAGGATTAGCAGAGCGAGGTAT
GTAGGCGGTGCTACAGAGTTCTTGAAGTGGTGGCCTAACTACGGCTACACTAGAAGGACAGTATTTGGTA
TCTGCGCTCTGCTGAAGCCAGTTACCTTCGGAAAAAGAGTTGGTAGCTCTTGATCCGGCAAACAAACCAC
CGCTGGTAGCGGTGGTTTTTTTGTTTGCAAGCAGCAGATTACGCGCAGAAAAAAAGGATTTCAAGAAGAT
CCTTTGATCTTTTCTACGGGGTCTGACGCTCAGTGGAACGAAAACTCACGTTAAGGGATTTTGGTCATGA
GATTATCAAAAAGGATCTTCACCTAGATCCTTTTATAGTCCGGAATCGTCACACAAAAAACCAACACACA
GATGTAATGAAAATAAAGATATTTTATTGCGGCCATCGTGATGGCTAGAGTTTAGCCCTCCCACACATAA
CCAGAGGGCAGCAATTCACGAATCCCAACTGCCGTCGGCTGTCCATCACTGTCCTTCACTATGGCTTTGA
TCCCAGGATGCAGATCGAGAAGCACCTGTCGGCACCGTCCGCAGGGGCTCAAGATGCCCCTGTTCTCATT
TCCGATCGCGACGATACAAGTCAGGTTGCCAGCTGCCGCAGCAGCAGCAGTGCCCAGCACCACGAGTTCT
GCACAAGGTCCCCCAGTAAAATGATATACATTGACACCAGTGAAGATGCGGCCGTCGCTAGAGAGAGCTG
CGCTGGCGACGCTGTAGTCTTCAGAGATGGGGATGCTGTTGATTGTAGCCGTTGCTCTTTCAATGAGGGT
GGATTCTTCTTGAGACAAAGGCTTGGCCATGGTGGCGCTAGTGTCAGAAGAATCGAGCTTTTTGCAAAAG
CCTAGGCCTCCAAAAAAGCCTCCTCACTACTTCTGGAATAGCTCAGAGGCCGAGGCGGCCTCGGCCTCTG
CATAAATAAAAAAAATTAGTCAGCCATGGGGCGGAGAATGGGCGGAACTGGGCGGAGTTAGGGGCGGGAT
GGGCGGAGTTAGGGGCGGGACTATGGTTGCTGACTAATTGAGATGCATGCTTTGCATACTTCTGCCTGCT
GGGGAGCCTGGGGACTTTCCACACCTGGTTGCTGACTAATTGAGATGCATGCTTTGCATACTTCTGCCTG
CTGGGGAGCCTGGGGACTTTCCACACCCTAACTGACACACATTCCACAGCTGGTTCTTTCCGCCTCAGAA
GGTACCTAACCAAGTTCCTCTTTCAGAGGTTATTTCAGGCCATGGTGCTGCGC
Features (pLannotate 1.2.2; 17 found; start..end, strand, type, name):
     24..105     -  polyA_signal   SV40 poly(A) signal: SV40 polyadenylation signal
    128..211     -  CDS            large T antigen (fragment): large T antigen from SV40 (simian virus 40)
    276..641     +  enhancer       CMV enhancer: human cytomegalovirus immediate early enhancer
    643..842     +  promoter       CMV promoter: human cytomegalovirus (CMV) immediate early promoter
    981..1113    +  intron         chimeric intron: chimera between introns from human β-globin and immunoglobulin heavy chain genes
   1157..1175    +  promoter       T7 promoter: promoter for bacteriophage T7 RNA polymerase
   1243..3057    +  CDS            BTRC: FBW1A_HUMAN - Also known as BTRCP, FBW1A, FBXW1A. Experimental evidence at protein level: Swiss-Prot protein existence level 1. Substrate recognition component of a SCF (SKP1-CUL1-F-box protein) E3 ubiquitin-protein ligase complex which mediates the ubiquitination and subsequent proteasomal degradation of target proteins. Recognizes and binds to phosphorylated target proteins (PubMed:10066435, PubMed:10497169, PubMed:10644755, PubMed:10835356, PubMed:11238952, PubMed:11359933, PubMed:11994270, PubMed:12791267, PubMed:12902344, PubMed:14603323, PubMed:14681206, PubMed:14988407, PubMed:15448698,
   3153..3180    +  CDS            SET1 (fragment): solubility-enhancement tag derived from T7 phage gene 10B
   3206..3327    -  polyA_signal   SV40 poly(A) signal: SV40 polyadenylation signal
   3350..3418    -  CDS            large T antigen (fragment): large T antigen from SV40 (simian virus 40)
   3442..3475    +  protein_bind   loxP: Cre-mediated recombination occurs in the 8-bp core sequence (GCATACAT). Cre recombinase
   3485..3532    +  promoter       EM7 promoter: synthetic bacterial promoter&nbsp
   3564..4355    +  CDS            neo: KKA2_KLEPN - Also known as kan, nptII. Experimental evidence at protein level: Swiss-Prot protein existence level 1. Resistance to kanamycin, neomycin, paromomycin, ribostamycin, butirosin and gentamicin B. From Klebsiella pneumoniae.
   4516..5104    -  rep_origin     ori: high-copy-number ColE1/pMB1/pBR322/pUC origin of replication
   5230..5278    -  polyA_signal   poly(A) signal: synthetic polyadenylation signal
   5302..5700    -  CDS            BSD: blasticidin S deaminase; Aspergillus terreus BSD; confers resistance to blasticidin
   5731..6088    -  promoter       SV40 promoter: SV40 enhancer and early promoter
