[The description below was written by a language model from this plasmid's Addgene catalogue record and pLannotate feature annotations shown in this document.]
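Description:
pBiT3.1-C_BTRC:1-605 is a mammalian expression plasmid built on Promega's pBiT3.1-C backbone, carrying full-length, wild-type human BTRC (residues M1–R605; a 1,815 bp insert derived from a Mammalian Gene Collection clone) fused at its C terminus to a HiBiT tag through a short flexible Gly/Ser linker. BTRC (β-TrCP1/FBXW1A) is the WD40-repeat F-box protein that acts as the substrate-recognition subunit of an SCF E3 ubiquitin ligase, binding phosphorylated targets and directing them to proteasomal degradation. The insert was placed by ligation-independent cloning between EcoRI and XhoI sites, both retained.

Expression is driven by the CMV immediate-early enhancer and promoter, followed by a chimeric β-globin/immunoglobulin intron that promotes efficient mRNA processing. A T7 promoter lies just upstream of the coding sequence and serves as a sequencing primer site, and an SV40 polyadenylation signal is annotated downstream. The small "SET1" and large T antigen fragments in the feature table are short partial matches rather than functional coding elements. The plasmid replicates in E. coli from a high-copy ColE1/pUC-type origin and is selected with kanamycin through an EM7-driven neo (nptII) gene, which is preceded by a loxP site. The catalogue lists neomycin/G418 as the mammalian selectable marker, but the sequenced record also shows an SV40 early promoter-driven blasticidin S deaminase cassette with a synthetic poly(A) signal, which the catalogue fields do not mention.

HiBiT is a small peptide that complements the LgBiT fragment to reconstitute NanoLuc luciferase, allowing luminescent detection of the tagged protein. The associated work concerns the ligandability of WD40-repeat proteins, though the specific assay in which this plasmid was used is not stated.
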