Addgene plasmid #211106: pBiT3.1-C_BTRC:1-605
Purpose: Mammalian expression of full-length human BTRC. C-terminal HiBiT tag.
Depositing lab: Cheryl Arrowsmith. Depositing organization: University of Toronto. Publication: A Target Class Ligandability Evaluation of WD40 Repeat-Containing Proteins. Ackloo S, Li F, Szewczyk M, Seitova A, Loppnau P, Zeng H, Xu J, Ahmad S, Arnautova YA, Baghaie AJ, Beldar S, Bolotokova A, Centrella PA, Chau I, Clark MA, Cuozzo JW, Dehghani-Tafti S, Disch JS, Dong A, Dumas A, Feng JA, Ghiabi P, Gibson E, Gilmer J, Goldman B, Green SR, Guie MA, Guilinger JP, Harms N, Herasymenko O, Houliston S, Hutchinson A, Kearnes S, Keefe AD, Kimani SW, Kramer T, Kutera M, Kwak HA, Lento C, Li Y, Liu J, Loup J, Machado RAC, Mulhern CJ, Perveen S, Righetto GL, Riley P, Shrestha S, Sigel EA, Silva M, Sintchak MD, Slakman BL, Taylor RD, Thompson J, Torng W, Underkoffler C, von Rechenberg M, Walsh RT, Watson I, Wilson DJ, Wolf E, Yadav M, Yazdi AK, Zhang J, Zhang Y, Santhakumar V, Edwards AM, Barsyte-Lovejoy D, Schapira M, Brown PJ, Halabelian L, Arrowsmith CH. J Med Chem. 2025 Jan 23;68(2):1092-1112. doi: 10.1021/acs.jmedchem.4c02010. Epub 2024 Nov 4. PubMed 39495097.
Backbone
  Vector backbone: pBiT3.1-C
  Backbone manufacturer: Promega
  Vector type: Mammalian Expression
  Selectable markers: Neomycin (select with G418)
Growth in bacteria
  Bacterial resistance: Kanamycin, 50 μg/mL
  Growth temperature: 37°C
  Growth strain: DH5alpha
  Copy number: High Copy
Gene/Insert
  Gene/Insert name: BTRC:M1-R605
  Species: H. sapiens (human)
  Insert size (bp): 1815
  Mutation: wild type
  Entrez Gene: BTRC (a.k.a. BETA-TRCP, FBW1A, FBXW1, FBXW1A, FWD1, bTrCP, bTrCP1, betaTrCP)
  Promoter: CMV
  Tag / fusion protein: GSSGGSSGVSGWRLFKKIS (C terminal on insert)
  Cloning method: Ligation Independent Cloning
  Sequencing primers: 5′ T7; 3′ TTGCTCAGCGGTGGCAGCAG
Resource information
  A portion of this plasmid was derived from a plasmid made by: Mammalian Gene Collection (BC027994)
Terms and licenses: Academic/Nonprofit Terms; Industry Terms: Not Available to Industry
Depositor comments: 5' Cloning Site: EcoR1 (not destroyed), 3' Cloning Site: Xho1 (not destroyed).
How to cite: pBiT3.1-C_BTRC:1-605 was a gift from Cheryl Arrowsmith (Addgene plasmid # 211106 ; http://n2t.net/addgene:211106 ; RRID:Addgene_211106)
