>Addgene plasmid #211106 | pBiT3.1-C_BTRC:1-605 | depositor partial sequence | sequence record 411692 | Insert sequence
ATGGACCCGGCCGAGGCGGTGCTGCAAGAGAAGGCACTCAAGTTTATGTGCTCTATGCCCAGGTCTCTGT
GGCTGGGCTGCTCCAGCCTGGCGGACAGCATGCCTTCGCTGCGATGCCTGTATAACCCAGGGACTGGCGC
ACTCACAGCTTTCCAGAATTCCTCAGAGAGAGAAGACTGTAATAATGGCGAACCCCCTAGGAAGATAATA
CCAGAGAAGAATTCACTTAGACAGACATACAACAGCTGTGCCAGACTCTGCTTAAACCAAGAAACAGTAT
GTTTAGCAAGCACTGCTATGAAGACTGAGAATTGTGTGGCCAAAACAAAACTTGCCAATGGCACTTCCAG
TATGATTGTGCCCAAGCAACGGAAACTCTCAGCAAGCTATGAAAAGGAAAAGGAACTGTGTGTCAAATAC
TTTGAGCAGTGGTCAGAGTCAGATCAAGTGGAATTTGTGGAACATCTTATATCCCAAATGTGTCATTACC
AACATGGGCACATAAACTCGTATCTTAAACCTATGTTGCAGAGAGATTTCATAACTGCTCTGCCAGCTCG
GGGATTGGATCATATTGCTGAGAACATTCTGTCATACCTGGATGCCAAATCACTATGTGCTGCTGAACTT
GTGTGCAAGGAATGGTACCGAGTGACCTCTGATGGCATGCTGTGGAAGAAGCTTATCGAGAGAATGGTCA
GGACAGATTCTCTGTGGAGAGGCCTGGCAGAACGAAGAGGATGGGGACAGTATTTATTCAAAAACAAACC
TCCTGACGGGAATGCTCCTCCCAACTCTTTTTATAGAGCACTTTATCCTAAAATTATACAAGACATTGAG
ACAATAGAATCTAATTGGAGATGTGGAAGACATAGTTTACAGAGAATTCACTGCCGAAGTGAAACAAGCA
AAGGAGTTTACTGTTTACAGTATGATGATCAGAAAATAGTAAGCGGCCTTCGAGACAACACAATCAAGAT
CTGGGATAAAAACACATTGGAATGCAAGCGAATTCTCACAGGCCATACAGGTTCAGTCCTCTGTCTCCAG
TATGATGAGAGAGTGATCATAACAGGATCATCGGATTCCACGGTCAGAGTGTGGGATGTAAATACAGGTG
AAATGCTAAACACGTTGATTCACCATTGTGAAGCAGTTCTGCACTTGCGTTTCAATAATGGCATGATGGT
GACCTGCTCCAAAGATCGTTCCATTGCTGTATGGGATATGGCCTCCCCAACTGACATTACCCTCCGGAGG
GTGCTGGTCGGACACCGAGCTGCTGTCAATGTTGTAGACTTTGATGACAAGTACATTGTTTCTGCATCTG
GGGATAGAACTATAAAGGTATGGAACACAAGTACTTGTGAATTTGTAAGGACCTTAAATGGACACAAACG
AGGCATTGCCTGTTTGCAGTACAGGGACAGGCTGGTAGTGAGTGGCTCATCTGACAACACTATCAGATTA
TGGGACATAGAATGTGGTGCATGTTTACGAGTGTTAGAAGGCCATGAGGAATTGGTGCGTTGTATTCGAT
TTGATAACAAGAGGATAGTCAGTGGGGCCTATGATGGAAAAATTAAAGTGTGGGATCTTGTGGCTGCTTT
GGACCCCCGTGCTCCTGCAGGGACACTCTGTCTACGGACCCTTGTGGAGCATTCCGGAAGAGTTTTTCGA
CTACAGTTTGATGAATTCCAGATTGTCAGTAGTTCACATGATGACACAATCCTCATCTGGGACTTCCTAA
ATGATCCAGCTGCCCAAGCTGAACCCCCCCGTTCCCCTTCTCGAACATACACCTACATCTCCAGA
